Addgene plasmid #214155: pcDNA3.1-hSTING (S366A)
Purpose: Transient expression of STING
Depositing lab: Nan Yan. Depositing organization: University of Texas Southwestern Medical Center. Publication: Interferon-Independent Activities of Mammalian STING Mediate Antiviral Response and Tumor Immune Evasion. Wu J, Dobbs N, Yang K, Yan N. Immunity. 2020 Jul 14;53(1):115-126.e5. doi: 10.1016/j.immuni.2020.06.009. Epub 2020 Jul 7. PubMed 32640258.
Backbone
  Vector backbone: pcDNA3.1
  Vector type: Mammalian Expression
  Selectable markers: Neomycin (select with G418)
Growth in bacteria
  Bacterial resistance: Ampicillin, 100 μg/mL
  Growth temperature: 37°C
  Growth strain: DH5alpha
  Copy number: High Copy
Gene/Insert
  Gene/Insert name: STING (S366A)
  Species: H. sapiens (human)
  Mutation: S366A
  Entrez Gene: STING1 (a.k.a. ERIS, MITA, MPYS, NET23, SAVI, STING, STING-beta, TMEM173, hMITA, hSTING)
  Promoter: CMV
  Cloning method: Gibson Cloning
  Sequencing primers: 5′ CMV_fwd; 3′ BGH_rev
Terms and licenses: Academic/Nonprofit Terms; Industry Terms: Not Available to Industry
How to cite: pcDNA3.1-hSTING (S366A) was a gift from Nan Yan (Addgene plasmid # 214155 ; http://n2t.net/addgene:214155 ; RRID:Addgene_214155)
