[The description below was written by a language model from this plasmid's Addgene catalogue record and pLannotate feature annotations shown in this document.]
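Description:
pcDNA3.1-hSTING (S366A) is a mammalian expression plasmid of about 6.6 kb, built on the pcDNA3.1 backbone for transient expression of human STING (STING1, also known as TMEM173, MITA or ERIS) carrying a serine-to-alanine substitution at residue 366. The insert was introduced by Gibson cloning. In bacteria the plasmid is maintained at high copy from a ColE1/pUC-type origin and selected through the β-lactamase (AmpR) gene with its own promoter. An f1 origin is also present, which in principle permits single-stranded DNA production.

The STING1 coding sequence sits downstream of the human cytomegalovirus immediate-early enhancer and promoter, which drive strong constitutive transcription in mammalian cells, and is followed by the bovine growth hormone polyadenylation signal. A T7 promoter lies between the CMV promoter and the insert, as is usual for this backbone, and could support in vitro transcription. No epitope tag or reporter is annotated or listed in the record. A separate cassette places the neomycin phosphotransferase gene under the SV40 early promoter with an SV40 poly(A) signal, allowing G418 selection of stable transfectants if desired. The short annotated hits to a ble gene, lacI, lac promoter/operator elements, a bom region and an HIV-1 LTR are fragments that are best read as backbone remnants or annotation matches rather than functional modules.

From general knowledge, S366 lies in the C-terminal tail of STING and its phosphorylation is linked to IRF3 recruitment, so an alanine mutant is typically used to separate interferon induction from other STING activities. This fits the associated study on interferon-independent STING functions in antiviral response and tumour immune evasion.
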