Features (pLannotate 1.2.2; 20 found; start..end, strand, type, name):
    209..230     -  promoter       SV40 promoter (fragment): SV40 enhancer and early promoter
    234..458     -  polyA_signal   bGH poly(A) signal: bovine growth hormone polyadenylation signal
    538..1674    -  CDS            STING1: STING_HUMAN - Also known as ERIS From Homo sapiens (Human).
   1754..1772    -  promoter       T7 promoter: promoter for bacteriophage T7 RNA polymerase
   1788..1821    -  LTR            5' LTR (truncated) (fragment): truncated 5' long terminal repeat (LTR) from HIV-1
   1817..2020    -  promoter       CMV promoter: human cytomegalovirus (CMV) immediate early promoter
   2021..2400    -  enhancer       CMV enhancer: human cytomegalovirus immediate early enhancer
   2555..2607    +  misc_feature   bom (fragment): basis of mobility region from pBR322
   2666..2770    +  promoter       AmpR promoter: bla
   2771..3631    +  CDS            AmpR: β-lactamase; bla; confers resistance to ampicillin, carbenicillin, and related antibiotics
   3802..4390    +  rep_origin     ori: high-copy-number ColE1/pMB1/pBR322/pUC origin of replication
   4573..4665    +  CDS            lacI (fragment): lac repressor; lacI; The lac repressor binds to the lac operator to inhibit transcription in E. coli. This inhibition can be relieved by adding lactose or isopropyl-β-D-thiogalactopyranoside (IPTG).
   4678..4699    +  protein_bind   CAP binding site: CAP binding activates transcription in the presence of cAMP. E. coli catabolite activator protein
   4714..4744    +  promoter       lac promoter: promoter for the E. coli lac operon
   4752..4768    +  protein_bind   lac operator: The lac repressor binds to the lac operator to inhibit transcription in E. coli. This inhibition can be relieved by adding lactose or isopropyl-β-D-thiogalactopyranoside (IPTG). lac repressor encoded by lacI
   4841..4962    -  polyA_signal   SV40 poly(A) signal: SV40 polyadenylation signal
   4957..5115    -  CDS            ble (fragment): BLE_KLEPN - Experimental evidence at protein level: Swiss-Prot protein existence level 1. Binding protein with a strong affinity to the bleomycin family of antibiotics. Binds to CL990; an antimitotic-antibiotic compound. From Klebsiella pneumoniae.
   5139..5930    -  CDS            neo: KKA2_KLEPN - Also known as kan, nptII. Experimental evidence at protein level: Swiss-Prot protein existence level 1. Resistance to kanamycin, neomycin, paromomycin, ribostamycin, butirosin and gentamicin B. From Klebsiella pneumoniae.
   5997..6326    -  promoter       SV40 promoter: SV40 enhancer and early promoter
   6340..188     -  rep_origin     f1 ori (across the origin) (sequence partly withheld): f1 bacteriophage origin of replication; arrow indicates direction of (+) strand synthesis
>Addgene plasmid #214155 | pcDNA3.1-hSTING (S366A) | addgene full sequence | sequence record 424630 | Addgene NGS Result
[63 nt withheld, positions 1-63]
G
[124 nt withheld, positions 65-188]
GGGGATACCCCCTAGAGCCCCAGCTGGTTCTTTCCGCCTCAGAAGCCATAGAGCCCACCGCATCCCCAGC
ATGCCTGCTATTGTCTTCCCAATCCTCCCCCTTGCTGTCCTGCCCCACCCCACCCCCCAGAATAGAATGA
CACCTACTCAGACAATGCGATGCAATTTCCTCATTTTATTAGGAAAGGACAGTGGGAGTGGCACCTTCCA
GGGTCAAGGAAGGCACGGGGGAGGGGCAAACAACAGATGGCTGGCAACTAGAAGGCACAGTCGAGGCTGA
TCAGCGGGTTTAAACGGGCCCTCTAGACTCGAGCGGCCGCCACTGTGCTGGATATCTGCAGAATTCTCAA
GAGAAATCCGTGCGGAGAGGGAGGGGCTTTTCCATTCCAGCGATGAGGAGCTCAGGCTCTTGGGACATCG
TGGAGGTACTGGGCACCGCTGAGGTCTTCAAGCTGCCCACAGTAACCTCTTCCTTTTCCTCCTGCCGCAG
GTGCCGGAGAACCTCCTGGGACAGCGAGAAGCTGCTGTCATCTGCAGGTTCCTGGTAGGCAATGAGGCGG
CAGTTGTTCTGAGACTCAGGGGCATCTGCCAGGATGTCCTCAAGTGTCCGGCAGAAGAGTTTGGCCTGCT
CAAGCCTATCCTCCCGGCTAAAGCCAGCTTGACTGTATTGTGACATGGCAAACAAAGTCTGCAAGGGGGT
GGCGTACTCCAGGACACAGGTGCCCGCCCGCTGCCCGTTCTCCAGAAGCTCATAGATGCTGTTGCTGTAA
ACCCGATCCTTGATGCCAGCACGGTCACCGGTCTGCTGGGGCAGTTTATCCAGGAAGCGAATGTTGGGGT
CAGCCATACTCAGGTTATCAGGCACCCCACAGTCCAATGGGAGGAGAATATACAGCCGCTGGCTCACTGC
ACCCCGTAGCAGGTTGTTGTAATGCTGATTGTAAGTTCGAATCCGGGCCTGGAGCTCTGGCAGGATCAGC
CGCAGATATCCGATGTAATATGACCATGCCAGCCCATGGGCCACGTTGAAATTCCCTTTTTCACACACTG
CAGAGATCTCAGCTGGGGCCAGGCCCTTGAGGCCCAGGAGGATGTTCAGTGCCTGCGAGAGGCCCAGGAG
GGCAAGCATCCAAGTGAAGGGCGGGCCGACCGCATTTGGGAGGGAGTAGTAGAAATAGATGGACAGCAGC
AACAGGGCCCCACGGCGGAGGGGGCAGCCCAGGCAGGCCCGCACAGTCCTCCAGTAGCTGCCCCGGTACC
TGGAGTGGATGTGGCGCAGCTCCTCAGCCAGGCTGCAGACCCCGTTTAACAGCAGTCCCAGCTGCAGGGA
GGCTAGGTGGAGCACCAGGTACCGGAGAGTGTGCTCTGGTGGCTCTCCTAGCCCCCAAAGGGTCACCAGG
CAGGCACTCAGCAGAACCAAGGCTGCCTTCTGGGCCCCGTGACCCCTGGGACACGGGATGGATGGATGCA
GGCTGGAGTGGGGCATGGTGAATTCCACCACACTGGACTAGTGGATCCGAGCTCGGTACCAAGCTTAAGT
TTAAACGCTAGCCAGCTTGGGTCTCCCTATAGTGAGTCGTATTAATTTCGATAAGCCAGTAAGCAGTGGG
TTCTCTAGTTAGCCAGAGAGCTCTGCTTATATAGACCTCCCACCGTACACGCCTACCGCCCATTTGCGTC
AATGGGGCGGAGTTGTTACGACATTTTGGAAAGTCCCGTTGATTTTGGTGCCAAAACAAACTCCCATTGA
CGTCAATGGGGTGGAGACTTGGAAATCCCCGTGAGTCAAACCGCTATCCACGCCCATTGATGTACTGCCA
AAACCGCATCACCATGGTAATAGCGATGACTAATACGTAGATGTACTGCCAAGTAGGAAAGTCCCATAAG
GTCATGTACTGGGCATAATGCCAGGCGGGCCATTTACCGTCATTGACGTCAATAGGGGGCGTACTTGGCA
TATGATACACTTGATGTACTGCCAAGTGGGCAGTTTACCGTAAATACTCCACCCATTGACGTCAATGGAA
AGTCCCTATTGGCGTTACTATGGGAACATACGTCATTATTGACGTCAATGGGCGGGGGTCGTTGGGCGGT
CAGCCAGGCGGGCCATTTACCGTAAGTTATGTAACGCGGAACTCCATATATGGGCTATGAACTAATGACC
CCGTAATTGATTACTATTAATAACTAGTCAATAATCAATGTCAACGCGTATATCTGGCCCGTACATCGCG
AAGCAGCGCAAAACGCCTAACCCTAAGCAGATTCTTCATGCAATTGTCGGTCAAGCCTTGCCTTGTTGTA
GCTTAAATTTTGCTCGCGCACTACTCAGCGACCTCCAACACACAAGCAGGGAGCAGATACTGGCTTAACT
ATGCGGCATCAGAGCAGATTGTACTGAGAGTGCACCATAGGGGATCGGGAGATCTCCCGATCCGTCGACG
TCAGGTGGCACTTTTCGGGGAAATGTGCGCGGAACCCCTATTTGTTTATTTTTCTAAATACATTCAAATA
TGTATCCGCTCATGAGACAATAACCCTGATAAATGCTTCAATAATATTGAAAAAGGAAGAGTATGAGTAT
TCAACATTTCCGTGTCGCCCTTATTCCCTTTTTTGCGGCATTTTGCCTTCCTGTTTTTGCTCACCCAGAA
ACGCTGGTGAAAGTAAAAGATGCTGAAGATCAGTTGGGTGCACGAGTGGGTTACATCGAACTGGATCTCA
ACAGCGGTAAGATCCTTGAGAGTTTTCGCCCCGAAGAACGTTTTCCAATGATGAGCACTTTTAAAGTTCT
GCTATGTGGCGCGGTATTATCCCGTATTGACGCCGGGCAAGAGCAACTCGGTCGCCGCATACACTATTCT
CAGAATGACTTGGTTGAGTACTCACCAGTCACAGAAAAGCATCTTACGGATGGCATGACAGTAAGAGAAT
TATGCAGTGCTGCCATAACCATGAGTGATAACACTGCGGCCAACTTACTTCTGACAACGATCGGAGGACC
GAAGGAGCTAACCGCTTTTTTGCACAACATGGGGGATCATGTAACTCGCCTTGATCGTTGGGAACCGGAG
CTGAATGAAGCCATACCAAACGACGAGCGTGACACCACGATGCCTGTAGCAATGGCAACAACGTTGCGCA
AACTATTAACTGGCGAACTACTTACTCTAGCTTCCCGGCAACAATTAATAGACTGGATGGAGGCGGATAA
AGTTGCAGGACCACTTCTGCGCTCGGCCCTTCCGGCTGGCTGGTTTATTGCTGATAAATCTGGAGCCGGT
GAGCGTGGGTCTCGCGGTATCATTGCAGCACTGGGGCCAGATGGTAAGCCCTCCCGTATCGTAGTTATCT
ACACGACGGGGAGTCAGGCAACTATGGATGAACGAAATAGACAGATCGCTGAGATAGGTGCCTCACTGAT
TAAGCATTGGTAACTGTCAGACCAAGTTTACTCATATATACTTTAGATTGATTTAAAACTTCATTTTTAA
TTTAAAAGGATCTAGGTGAAGATCCTTTTTGATAATCTCATGACCAAAATCCCTTAACGTGAGTTTTCGT
TCCACTGAGCGTCAGACCCCGTAGAAAAGATCAAAGGATCTTCTTGAGATCCTTTTTTTCTGCGCGTAAT
CTGCTGCTTGCAAACAAAAAAACCACCGCTACCAGCGGTGGTTTGTTTGCCGGATCAAGAGCTACCAACT
CTTTTTCCGAAGGTAACTGGCTTCAGCAGAGCGCAGATACCAAATACTGTTCTTCTAGTGTAGCCGTAGT
TAGGCCACCACTTCAAGAACTCTGTAGCACCGCCTACATACCTCGCTCTGCTAATCCTGTTACCAGTGGC
TGCTGCCAGTGGCGATAAGTCGTGTCTTACCGGGTTGGACTCAAGACGATAGTTACCGGATAAGGCGCAG
CGGTCGGGCTGAACGGGGGGTTCGTGCACACAGCCCAGCTTGGAGCGAACGACCTACACCGAACTGAGAT
ACCTACAGCGTGAGCTATGAGAAAGCGCCACGCTTCCCGAAGGGAGAAAGGCGGACAGGTATCCGGTAAG
CGGCAGGGTCGGAACAGGAGAGCGCACGAGGGAGCTTCCAGGGGGAAACGCCTGGTATCTTTATAGTCCT
GTCGGGTTTCGCCACCTCTGACTTGAGCGTCGATTTTTGTGATGCTCGTCAGGGGGGCGGAGCCTATGGA
AAAACGCCAGCAACGCGGCCTTTTTACGGTTCCTGGCCTTTTGCTGGCCTTTTGCTCACATGTTCTTTCC
TGCGTTATCCCCTGATTCTGTGGATAACCGTATTACCGCCTTTGAGTGAGCTGATACCGCTCGCCGCAGC
CGAACGACCGAGCGCAGCGAGTCAGTGAGCGAGGAAGCGGAAGAGCGCCCAATACGCAAACCGCCTCTCC
CCGCGCGTTGGCCGATTCATTAATGCAGCTGGCACGACAGGTTTCCCGACTGGAAAGCGGGCAGTGAGCG
CAACGCAATTAATGTGAGTTAGCTCACTCATTAGGCACCCCAGGCTTTACACTTTATGCTTCCGGCTCGT
ATGTTGTGTGGAATTGTGAGCGGATAACAATTTCACACAGGAAACAGCTATGACCATGATTACGCCAAGC
TCTAGCTAGAGGTCGACGGTATACAGACATGATAAGATACATTGATGAGTTTGGACAAACCACAACTAGA
ATGCAGTGAAAAAAATGCTTTATTTGTGAAATTTGTGATGCTATTGCTTTATTTGTAACCATTATAAGCT
GCAATAAACAAGTTGGGGTGGGCGAAGAACTCCAGCATGAGATCCCCGCGCTGGAGGATCATCCAGCCGG
CGTCCCGGAAAACGATTCCGAAGCCCAACCTTTCATAGAAGGCGGCGGTGGAATCGAAATCTCGTGATGG
CAGGTTGGGCGTCGCTTGGTCGGTCATTTCGAACCCCAGAGTCCCGCTCAGAAGAACTCGTCAAGAAGGC
GATAGAAGGCGATGCGCTGCGAATCGGGAGCGGCGATACCGTAAAGCACGAGGAAGCGGTCAGCCCATTC
GCCGCCAAGCTCTTCAGCAATATCACGGGTAGCCAACGCTATGTCCTGATAGCGGTCCGCCACACCCAGC
CGGCCACAGTCGATGAATCCAGAAAAGCGGCCATTTTCCACCATGATATTCGGCAAGCAGGCATCGCCAT
GGGTCACGACGAGATCCTCGCCGTCGGGCATGCGCGCCTTGAGCCTGGCGAACAGTTCGGCTGGCGCGAG
CCCCTGATGCTCTTCGTCCAGATCATCCTGATCGACAAGACCGGCTTCCATCCGAGTACGTGCTCGCTCG
ATGCGATGTTTCGCTTGGTGGTCGAATGGGCAGGTAGCCGGATCAAGCGTATGCAGCCGCCGCATTGCAT
CAGCCATGATGGATACTTTCTCGGCAGGAGCAAGGTGAGATGACAGGAGATCCTGCCCCGGCACTTCGCC
CAATAGCAGCCAGTCCCTTCCCGCTTCAGTGACAACGTCGAGCACAGCTGCGCAAGGAACGCCCGTCGTG
GCCAGCCACGATAGCCGCGCTGCCTCGTCCTGCAGTTCATTCAGGGCACCGGACAGGTCGGTCTTGACAA
AAAGAACCGGGCGCCCCTGCGCTGACAGCCGGAACACGGCGGCATCAGAGCAGCCGATTGTCTGTTGTGC
CCAGTCATAGCCGAATAGCCTCTCCACCCAAGCGGCCGGAGAACCTGCGTGCAATCCATCTTGTTCAATC
ATGCGAAACGATCCTCATCCTGTCTCTTGATCAGATCCGAAAATGGATATACAAGCTCCCGGGAGCTTTT
TGCAAAAGCCTAGGCCTCCAAAAAAGCCTCCTCACTACTTCTGGAATAGCTCAGAGGCAGAGGCGGCCTC
GGCCTCTGCATAAATAAAAAAAATTAGTCAGCCATGGGGCGGAGAATGGGCGGAACTGGGCGGAGTTAGG
GGCGGGATGGGCGGAGTTAGGGGCGGGACTATGGTTGCTGACTAATTGAGATGCATGCTTTGCATACTTC
TGCCTGCTGGGGAGCCTGGGGACTTTCCACACCTGGTTGCTGACTAATTGAGATGCATGCTTTGCATACT
TCTGCCTGCTGGGGAGCCTGGGGACTTTCCACACCCTAACTGACACACATTCCACAGAATTAATTCGCGT
TAAATTTTTGTTAAATCAGCTCATTTTTTAACCAATAGGCCGAAATCGGCAAAATCCCTTATAAATCAAA
AGAATAGACCGAGATAGGGT
[37 nt withheld, positions 6439-6475]
AAAGAACGTGGACTCCAACGTCAAAGG
[49 nt withheld, positions 6503-6551]
TAATCAAGTTTTTTGGGGTCGAGGTGCCG
